>Addgene plasmid #76043 | ROR1 gRNA (BRDN0001162245) | addgene full sequence | sequence record 185070 | Addgene Assembled Sequence
CCCGGGTGCAAAGATGGATAAAGTTTTAAACAGAGAGGAATCTTTGCAGCTAATGGACCTTCTAGGTCTT
GAAAGGAGTGGGAATTGGCTCCGGTGCCCGTCAGTGGGCAGAGCGCACATCGCCCACAGTCCCCGAGAAG
TTGGGGGGAGGGGTCGGCAATTGATCCGGTGCCTAGAGAAGGTGGCGCGGGGTAAACTGGGAAAGTGATG
TCGTGTACTGGCTCCGCCTTTTTCCCGAGGGTGGGGGAGAACCGTATATAAGTGCAGTAGTCGCCGTGAA
CGTTCTTTTTCGCAACGGGTTTGCCGCCAGAACACAGGTAAGTGCCGTGTGTGGTTCCCGCGGGCCTGGC
CTCTTTACGGGTTATGGCCCTTGCGTGCCTTGAATTACTTCCACCTGGCTGCAGTACGTGATTCTTGATC
CCGAGCTTCGGGTTGGAAGTGGGTGGGAGAGTTCGAGGCCTTGCGCTTAAGGAGCCCCTTCGCCTCGTGC
TTGAGTTGAGGCCTGGCCTGGGCGCTGGGGCCGCCGCGTGCGAATCTGGTGGCACCTTCGCGCCTGTCTC
GCTGCTTTCGATAAGTCTCTAGCCATTTAAAATTTTTGATGACCTGCTGCGACGCTTTTTTTCTGGCAAG
ATAGTCTTGTAAATGCGGGCCAAGATCTGCACACTGGTATTTCGGTTTTTGGGGCCGCGGGCGGCGACGG
GGCCCGTGCGTCCCAGCGCACATGTTCGGCGAGGCGGGGCCTGCGAGCGCGGCCACCGAGAATCGGACGG
GGGTAGTCTCAAGCTGGCCGGCCTGCTCTGGTGCCTGGCCTCGCGCCGCCGTGTATCGCCCCGCCCTGGG
CGGCAAGGCTGGCCCGGTCGGCACCAGTTGCGTGAGCGGAAAGATGGCCGCTTCCCGGCCCTGCTGCAGG
GAGCTCAAAATGGAGGACGCGGCGCTCGGGAGAGCGGGCGGGTGAGTCACCCACACAAAGGAAAAGGGCC
TTTCCGTCCTCAGCCGTCGCTTCATGTGACTCCACGGAGTACCGGGCGCCGTCCAGGCACCTCGATTAGT
TCTCGAGCTTTTGGAGTACGTCGTCTTTAGGTTGGGGGGAGGGGTTTTATGCGATGGAGTTTCCCCACAC
TGAGTGGGTGGAGACTGAAGTTAGGCCAGCTTGGCACTTGATGTAATTCTCCTTGGAATTTGCCCTTTTT
GAGTTTGGATCTTGGTTCATTCTCAAGCCTCAGACAGTGGTTCAAAGTTTTTTTCTTCCATTTCAGGTGT
CGTGACGTACGGCCACCATGACCGAGTACAAGCCCACGGTGCGCCTCGCCACCCGCGACGACGTCCCCAG
GGCCGTACGCACCCTCGCCGCCGCGTTCGCCGACTACCCCGCCACGCGCCACACCGTCGATCCGGACCGC
CACATCGAGCGGGTCACCGAGCTGCAAGAACTCTTCCTCACGCGCGTCGGGCTCGACATCGGCAAGGTGT
GGGTCGCGGACGACGGCGCCGCCGTGGCGGTCTGGACCACGCCGGAGAGCGTCGAAGCGGGGGCGGTGTT
CGCCGAGATCGGCCCGCGCATGGCCGAGTTGAGCGGTTCCCGGCTGGCCGCGCAGCAACAGATGGAAGGC
CTCCTGGCGCCGCACCGGCCCAAGGAGCCCGCGTGGTTCCTGGCCACCGTCGGAGTCTCGCCCGACCACC
AGGGCAAGGGTCTGGGCAGCGCCGTCGTGCTCCCCGGAGTGGAGGCGGCCGAGCGCGCCGGGGTGCCCGC
CTTCCTGGAGACCTCCGCGCCCCGCAACCTCCCCTTCTACGAGCGGCTCGGCTTCACCGTCACCGCCGAC
GTCGAGGTGCCCGAAGGACCGCGCACCTGGTGCATGACCCGCAAGCCCGGTGCCTGAACGCGTTAAGTCG
ACAATCAACCTCTGGATTACAAAATTTGTGAAAGATTGACTGGTATTCTTAACTATGTTGCTCCTTTTAC
GCTATGTGGATACGCTGCTTTAATGCCTTTGTATCATGCTATTGCTTCCCGTATGGCTTTCATTTTCTCC
TCCTTGTATAAATCCTGGTTGCTGTCTCTTTATGAGGAGTTGTGGCCCGTTGTCAGGCAACGTGGCGTGG
TGTGCACTGTGTTTGCTGACGCAACCCCCACTGGTTGGGGCATTGCCACCACCTGTCAGCTCCTTTCCGG
GACTTTCGCTTTCCCCCTCCCTATTGCCACGGCGGAACTCATCGCCGCCTGCCTTGCCCGCTGCTGGACA
GGGGCTCGGCTGTTGGGCACTGACAATTCCGTGGTGTTGTCGGGGAAATCATCGTCCTTTCCTTGGCTGC
TCGCCTGTGTTGCCACCTGGATTCTGCGCGGGACGTCCTTCTGCTACGTCCCTTCGGCCCTCAATCCAGC
GGACCTTCCTTCCCGCGGCCTGCTGCCGGCTCTGCGGCCTCTTCCGCGTCTTCGCCTTCGCCCTCAGACG
AGTCGGATCTCCCTTTGGGCCGCCTCCCCGCGTCGACTTTAAGACCAATGACTTACAAGGCAGCTGTAGA
TCTTAGCCACTTTTTAAAAGAAAAGGGGGGACTGGAAGGGCTAATTCACTCCCAACGAAGACAAGATCTG
CTTTTTGCTTGTACTGGGTCTCTCTGGTTAGACCAGATCTGAGCCTGGGAGCTCTCTGGCTAACTAGGGA
ACCCACTGCTTAAGCCTCAATAAAGCTTGCCTTGAGTGCTTCAAGTAGTGTGTGCCCGTCTGTTGTGTGA
CTCTGGTAACTAGAGATCCCTCAGACCCTTTTAGTCAGTGTGGAAAATCTCTAGCAGTACGTATAGTAGT
TCATGTCATCTTATTATTCAGTATTTATAACTTGCAAAGAAATGAATATCAGAGAGTGAGAGGAACTTGT
TTATTGCAGCTTATAATGGTTACAAATAAAGCAATAGCATCACAAATTTCACAAATAAAGCATTTTTTTC
ACTGCATTCTAGTTGTGGTTTGTCCAAACTCATCAATGTATCTTATCATGTCTGGCTCTAGCTATCCCGC
CCCTAACTCCGCCCATCCCGCCCCTAACTCCGCCCAGTTCCGCCCATTCTCCGCCCCATGGCTGACTAAT
TTTTTTTATTTATGCAGAGGCCGAGGCCGCCTCGGCCTCTGAGCTATTCCAGAAGTAGTGAGGAGGCTTT
TTTGGAGGCCTAGGGACGTACCCAATTCGCCCTATAGTGAGTCGTATTACGCGCGCTCACTGGCCGTCGT
TTTACAACGTCGTGACTGGGAAAACCCTGGCGTTACCCAACTTAATCGCCTTGCAGCACATCCCCCTTTC
GCCAGCTGGCGTAATAGCGAAGAGGCCCGCACCGATCGCCCTTCCCAACAGTTGCGCAGCCTGAATGGCG
AATGGG
[124 nt withheld, positions 3367-3490]
C
[91 nt withheld, positions 3492-3582]
A
[49 nt withheld, positions 3584-3632]
CCTTTGACGTTGGAGTCCACGTTCTTT
[37 nt withheld, positions 3660-3696]
ACCCTATCTCGGTCTATTCTTTTGATTTATAAGGGATTTTGCCGATTTCGGCCTATTGGTTAAAAAATGA
GCTGATTTAACAAAAATTTAACGCGAATTTTAACAAAATATTAACGCTTACAATTTAGGTGGCACTTTTC
GGGGAAATGTGCGCGGAACCCCTATTTGTTTATTTTTCTAAATACATTCAAATATGTATCCGCTCATGAG
ACAATAACCCTGATAAATGCTTCAATAATATTGAAAAAGGAAGAGTATGAGTATTCAACATTTCCGTGTC
GCCCTTATTCCCTTTTTTGCGGCATTTTGCCTTCCTGTTTTTGCTCACCCAGAAACGCTGGTGAAAGTAA
AAGATGCTGAAGATCAGTTGGGTGCACGAGTGGGTTACATCGAACTGGATCTCAACAGCGGTAAGATCCT
TGAGAGTTTTCGCCCCGAAGAACGTTTTCCAATGATGAGCACTTTTAAAGTTCTGCTATGTGGCGCGGTA
TTATCCCGTATTGACGCCGGGCAAGAGCAACTCGGTCGCCGCATACACTATTCTCAGAATGACTTGGTTG
AGTACTCACCAGTCACAGAAAAGCATCTTACGGATGGCATGACAGTAAGAGAATTATGCAGTGCTGCCAT
AACCATGAGTGATAACACTGCGGCCAACTTACTTCTGACAACGATCGGAGGACCGAAGGAGCTAACCGCT
TTTTTGCACAACATGGGGGATCATGTAACTCGCCTTGATCGTTGGGAACCGGAGCTGAATGAAGCCATAC
CAAACGACGAGCGTGACACCACGATGCCTGTAGCAATGGCAACAACGTTGCGCAAACTATTAACTGGCGA
ACTACTTACTCTAGCTTCCCGGCAACAATTAATAGACTGGATGGAGGCGGATAAAGTTGCAGGACCACTT
CTGCGCTCGGCCCTTCCGGCTGGCTGGTTTATTGCTGATAAATCTGGAGCCGGTGAGCGTGGGTCTCGCG
GTATCATTGCAGCACTGGGGCCAGATGGTAAGCCCTCCCGTATCGTAGTTATCTACACGACGGGGAGTCA
GGCAACTATGGATGAACGAAATAGACAGATCGCTGAGATAGGTGCCTCACTGATTAAGCATTGGTAACTG
TCAGACCAAGTTTACTCATATATACTTTAGATTGATTTAAAACTTCATTTTTAATTTAAAAGGATCTAGG
TGAAGATCCTTTTTGATAATCTCATGACCAAAATCCCTTAACGTGAGTTTTCGTTCCACTGAGCGTCAGA
CCCCGTAGAAAAGATCAAAGGATCTTCTTGAGATCCTTTTTTTCTGCGCGTAATCTGCTGCTTGCAAACA
AAAAAACCACCGCTACCAGCGGTGGTTTGTTTGCCGGATCAAGAGCTACCAACTCTTTTTCCGAAGGTAA
CTGGCTTCAGCAGAGCGCAGATACCAAATACTGTTCTTCTAGTGTAGCCGTAGTTAGGCCACCACTTCAA
GAACTCTGTAGCACCGCCTACATACCTCGCTCTGCTAATCCTGTTACCAGTGGCTGCTGCCAGTGGCGAT
AAGTCGTGTCTTACCGGGTTGGACTCAAGACGATAGTTACCGGATAAGGCGCAGCGGTCGGGCTGAACGG
GGGGTTCGTGCACACAGCCCAGCTTGGAGCGAACGACCTACACCGAACTGAGATACCTACAGCGTGAGCT
ATGAGAAAGCGCCACGCTTCCCGAAGGGAGAAAGGCGGACAGGTATCCGGTAAGCGGCAGGGTCGGAACA
GGAGAGCGCACGAGGGAGCTTCCAGGGGGAAACGCCTGGTATCTTTATAGTCCTGTCGGGTTTCGCCACC
TCTGACTTGAGCGTCGATTTTTGTGATGCTCGTCAGGGGGGCGGAGCCTATGGAAAAACGCCAGCAACGC
GGCCTTTTTACGGTTCCTGGCCTTTTGCTGGCCTTTTGCTCACATGTTCTTTCCTGCGTTATCCCCTGAT
TCTGTGGATAACCGTATTACCGCCTTTGAGTGAGCTGATACCGCTCGCCGCAGCCGAACGACCGAGCGCA
GCGAGTCAGTGAGCGAGGAAGCGGAAGAGCGCCCAATACGCAAACCGCCTCTCCCCGCGCGTTGGCCGAT
TCATTAATGCAGCTGGCACGACAGGTTTCCCGACTGGAAAGCGGGCAGTGAGCGCAACGCAATTAATGTG
AGTTAGCTCACTCATTAGGCACCCCAGGCTTTACACTTTATGCTTCCGGCTCGTATGTTGTGTGGAATTG
TGAGCGGATAACAATTTCACACAGGAAACAGCTATGACCATGATTACGCCAAGCGCGCAATTAACCCTCA
CTAAAGGGAACAAAAGCTGGAGCTGCAAGCTTAATGTAGTCTTATGCAATACTCTTGTAGTCTTGCAACA
TGGTAACGATGAGTTAGCAACATGCCTTACAAGGAGAGAAAAAGCACCGTGCATGCCGATTGGTGGAAGT
AAGGTGGTACGATCGTGCCTTATTAGGAAGGCAACAGACGGGTCTGACATGGATTGGACGAACCACTGAA
TTGCCGCATTGCAGAGATATTGTATTTAAGTGCCTAGCTCGATACATAAACGGGTCTCTCTGGTTAGACC
AGATCTGAGCCTGGGAGCTCTCTGGCTAACTAGGGAACCCACTGCTTAAGCCTCAATAAAGCTTGCCTTG
AGTGCTTCAAGTAGTGTGTGCCCGTCTGTTGTGTGACTCTGGTAACTAGAGATCCCTCAGACCCTTTTAG
TCAGTGTGGAAAATCTCTAGCAGTGGCGCCCGAACAGGGACTTGAAAGCGAAAGGGAAACCAGAGGAGCT
CTCTCGACGCAGGACTCGGCTTGCTGAAGCGCGCACGGCAAGAGGCGAGGGGCGGCGACTGGTGAGTACG
CCAAAAATTTTGACTAGCGGAGGCTAGAAGGAGAGAGATGGGTGCGAGAGCGTCAGTATTAAGCGGGGGA
GAATTAGATCGCGATGGGAAAAAATTCGGTTAAGGCCAGGGGGAAAGAAAAAATATAAATTAAAACATAT
AGTATGGGCAAGCAGGGAGCTAGAACGATTCGCAGTTAATCCTGGCCTGTTAGAAACATCAGAAGGCTGT
AGACAAATACTGGGACAGCTACAACCATCCCTTCAGACAGGATCAGAAGAACTTAGATCATTATATAATA
CAGTAGCAACCCTCTATTGTGTGCATCAAAGGATAGAGATAAAAGACACCAAGGAAGCTTTAGACAAGAT
AGAGGAAGAGCAAAACAAAAGTAAGACCACCGCACAGCAAGCGGCCGCTGATCTTCAGACCTGGAGGAGG
AGATATGAGGGACAATTGGAGAAGTGAATTATATAAATATAAAGTAGTAAAAATTGAACCATTAGGAGTA
GCACCCACCAAGGCAAAGAGAAGAGTGGTGCAGAGAGAAAAAAGAGCAGTGGGAATAGGAGCTTTGTTCC
TTGGGTTCTTGGGAGCAGCAGGAAGCACTATGGGCGCAGCGTCAATGACGCTGACGGTACAGGCCAGACA
ATTATTGTCTGGTATAGTGCAGCAGCAGAACAATTTGCTGAGGGCTATTGAGGCGCAACAGCATCTGTTG
CAACTCACAGTCTGGGGCATCAAGCAGCTCCAGGCAAGAATCCTGGCTGTGGAAAGATACCTAAAGGATC
AACAGCTCCTGGGGATTTGGGGTTGCTCTGGAAAACTCATTTGCACCACTGCTGTGCCTTGGAATGCTAG
TTGGAGTAATAAATCTCTGGAACAGATTTGGAATCACACGACCTGGATGGAGTGGGACAGAGAAATTAAC
AATTACACAAGCTTAATACACTCCTTAATTGAAGAATCGCAAAACCAGCAAGAAAAGAATGAACAAGAAT
TATTGGAATTAGATAAATGGGCAAGTTTGTGGAATTGGTTTAACATAACAAATTGGCTGTGGTATATAAA
ATTATTCATAATGATAGTAGGAGGCTTGGTAGGTTTAAGAATAGTTTTTGCTGTACTTTCTATAGTGAAT
AGAGTTAGGCAGGGATATTCACCATTATCGTTTCAGACCCACCTCCCAACCCCGAGGGGACCCAGAGAGG
GCCTATTTCCCATGATTCCTTCATATTTGCATATACGATACAAGGCTGTTAGAGAGATAATTAGAATTAA
TTTGACTGTAAACACAAAGATATTAGTACAAAATACGTGACGTAGAAAGTAATAATTTCTTGGGTAGTTT
GCAGTTTTAAAATTATGTTTTAAAATGGACTATCATATGCTTACCGTAACTTGAAAGTATTTCGATTTCT
TGGCTTTATATATCTTGTGGAAAGGACGAAACACCGGTGCGTGGCAACAAACGGCAGTTTTAGAGCTAGA
AATAGCAAGTTAAAATAAGGCTAGTCCGTTATCAACTTGAAAAAGTGGCACCGAGTCGGTGCTTTTTTAA
GCTTGGCGTAACTAGATCTTGAGACAAATGGCAGTATTCATCCACAATTTTAAAAGAAAAGGGGGGATTG
GGGGGTACAGTGCAGGGGAAAGAATAGTAGACATAATAGCAACAGACATACAAACTAAAGAATTACAAAA
ACAAATTACAAAAATTCAAAATTTTCGGGTTTATTACAGGGACAGCAGAGATCCACTTTGGCGCCGGCTC
GAGGGGG
Features (pLannotate 1.2.2; 29 found; start..end, strand, type, name):
     14..80      +  CDS            small t antigen (fragment): SV40 (simian virus 40) small t antigen
    106..317     +  promoter       EF-1α core promoter: core promoter for human elongation factor EF-1α
    318..1256    +  intron         EF-1α intron A: intron upstream of the start codon of human EF-1α
   1278..1877    +  CDS            PuroR (fragment): puromycin N-acetyltransferase; pac from Streptomyces; confers resistance to puromycin
   1893..2481    +  misc_feature   WPRE: woodchuck hepatitis virus posttranscriptional regulatory element
   2532..2551    +  misc_feature   cPPT/CTS (fragment): central polypurine tract and central termination sequence of HIV-1
   2553..2786    +  LTR            3' LTR (ΔU3): self-inactivating 3' long terminal repeat (LTR) from HIV-1
   2864..2985    +  polyA_signal   SV40 poly(A) signal: SV40 polyadenylation signal
   3025..3160    +  rep_origin     SV40 ori: SV40 origin of replication
   3181..3199    -  promoter       T7 promoter: promoter for bacteriophage T7 RNA polymerase
   3207..3362    +  CDS            lacZα (fragment): LacZα fragment of β-galactosidase; lacZ fragment
   3367..3795    +  rep_origin     f1 ori (sequence partly withheld): f1 bacteriophage origin of replication; arrow indicates direction of (+) strand synthesis
   3848..3952    +  promoter       AmpR promoter: bla
   3953..4813    +  CDS            AmpR: β-lactamase; bla; confers resistance to ampicillin, carbenicillin, and related antibiotics
   4984..5572    +  rep_origin     ori: high-copy-number ColE1/pMB1/pBR322/pUC origin of replication
   5755..5847    +  CDS            lacI (fragment): lac repressor; lacI; The lac repressor binds to the lac operator to inhibit transcription in E. coli. This inhibition can be relieved by adding lactose or isopropyl-β-D-thiogalactopyranoside (IPTG).
   5860..5881    +  protein_bind   CAP binding site: CAP binding activates transcription in the presence of cAMP. E. coli catabolite activator protein
   5896..5926    +  promoter       lac promoter: promoter for the E. coli lac operon
   5934..5950    +  protein_bind   lac operator: The lac repressor binds to the lac operator to inhibit transcription in E. coli. This inhibition can be relieved by adding lactose or isopropyl-β-D-thiogalactopyranoside (IPTG). lac repressor encoded by lacI
   5995..6013    +  promoter       T3 promoter: promoter for bacteriophage T3 RNA polymerase
   6041..6267    +  promoter       RSV promoter: Rous sarcoma virus enhancer/promoter
   6268..6448    +  LTR            5' LTR (truncated): truncated 5' long terminal repeat (LTR) from HIV-1
   6495..6620    +  misc_feature   HIV-1 Ψ: packaging signal of human immunodeficiency virus type 1
   6604..6967    +  CDS            HIV-1 gag (fragment): gag protein from human immunodeficiency virus 1; gag
   7113..7346    +  misc_feature   RRE: The Rev response element (RRE) of HIV-1 allows for Rev-dependent mRNA export from the nucleus to the cytoplasm.
   7723..7749    +  CDS            Rev (fragment): human immunodeficiency virus 1 (HIV-1) Rev protein; rev; enhances nuclear export of unspliced and incompletely spliced viral mRNAs
   7753..7993    +  promoter       U6 promoter: RNA polymerase III promoter for human U6 snRNA
   8023..8098    +  misc_RNA       gRNA scaffold: guide RNA scaffold for the Streptococcus pyogenes CRISPR/Cas9 system
   8154..8271    +  misc_feature   cPPT/CTS: central polypurine tract and central termination sequence of HIV-1
