[The description below was written by a language model from this plasmid's Addgene catalogue record and pLannotate feature annotations shown in this document.]
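Description:
ROR1 gRNA (BRDN0001162245) is a third-generation lentiviral CRISPR guide plasmid built on the lentiGuide-Puro backbone and designed to deliver a single guide RNA against human ROR1, a receptor tyrosine kinase-like orphan receptor gene. The guide was designed against two ROR1 reference transcripts and belongs to a human kinome gRNA collection. In bacteria the 8.3 kb plasmid is maintained through a high-copy ColE1/pUC-type origin with ampicillin selection (AmpR under its own promoter). An f1 origin, an SV40 origin and leftover lac, T3 and T7 cloning-vector elements are also annotated in the backbone.

The transfer cassette is framed by an RSV promoter fused to a truncated HIV-1 5' LTR, which makes genomic RNA production Tat-independent, and by a self-inactivating ΔU3 3' LTR followed by an SV40 polyadenylation signal. Between them lie the Ψ packaging signal with a partial gag sequence, the Rev response element for Rev-dependent nuclear export, and a cPPT/CTS that aids nuclear import of the proviral DNA. The human U6 RNA polymerase III promoter drives the ROR1-specific spacer joined to the Streptococcus pyogenes Cas9 gRNA scaffold. Downstream, the EF-1α core promoter with its intron A expresses puromycin N-acetyltransferase for selection of transduced mammalian cells, and a WPRE enhances transcript expression.

The plasmid does not encode Cas9, so it is intended for use with a separate Cas9 lentiviral vector or in cell lines that already express Cas9. In such cells, transduction and puromycin selection allow targeted disruption of ROR1 for loss-of-function studies.
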