Addgene plasmid #76043: ROR1 gRNA (BRDN0001162245)
Purpose: 3rd generation lentiviral gRNA plasmid targeting human ROR1
Depositing lab: John Doench & David Root. Depositing organization: Broad Institute. Publication: Optimized sgRNA design to maximize activity and minimize off-target effects of CRISPR-Cas9. Doench JG, Fusi N, Sullender M, Hegde M, Vaimberg EW, Donovan KF, Smith I, Tothova Z, Wilen C, Orchard R, Virgin HW, Listgarten J, Root DE. Nat Biotechnol. 2016 Jan 18. doi: 10.1038/nbt.3437. PubMed 26780180.
Backbone
  Vector backbone: lentiGuide-Puro
  Backbone manufacturer: Zhang Lab (Addgene plasmid # 52963)
  Vector type: Mammalian Expression, Lentiviral, CRISPR
  Selectable markers: Puromycin
Growth in bacteria
  Bacterial resistance: Ampicillin, 100 μg/mL
  Growth temperature: 37°C
  Growth strain: DH5alpha
  Copy number: High Copy
Gene/Insert
  Gene/Insert name: ROR1 (alt names: ROR1; NM_001083592.1)
  gRNA/shRNA sequence: GTGCGTGGCAACAAACGGCA
  Species: H. sapiens (human)
  Entrez Gene: ROR1 (a.k.a. NTRKR1, dJ537F10.1)
  Promoter: hU6
  Cloning method: Unknown
  Sequencing primers: 5′ U6-F; 3′ pS2-R
Terms and licenses: Academic/Nonprofit Terms; Industry Terms: Not Available to Industry
Depositor comments: The gRNA was designed to target the following Genbank reference sequence(s): NM_001083592.1,NM_005012.3. Note that this plasmid does NOT contain Cas9. It should be used in conjunction with lentiCas9-Blast (Addgene #52962) or otherwise with cell lines already expressing Cas9. Browse the full kinome gRNA library at http://www.addgene.org/pooled-library/broadgpp-human-kinome/ or visit http://www.broadinstitute.org/rnai/public/ for detailed protocols and information.
How to cite: ROR1 gRNA (BRDN0001162245) was a gift from John Doench & David Root (Addgene plasmid # 76043 ; http://n2t.net/addgene:76043 ; RRID:Addgene_76043)
