>Addgene plasmid #76043 | ROR1 gRNA (BRDN0001162245) | depositor partial sequence | sequence record 143503 | Target Sequence
GTGCGTGGCAACAAACGGCA
