>Addgene plasmid #76043 | ROR1 gRNA (BRDN0001162245) | addgene partial sequence | sequence record 185069 | hU6-F
GAAAGTAATAATTTCTTGGGTAGTTTGCAGTTTTAAAATTATGTTTTAAAATGGACTATCATATGCTTAC
CGTAACTTGAAAGTATTTCGATTTCTTGGCTTTATATATCTTGTGGAAAGGACGAAACACCGGTGCGTGG
CAACAAACGGCAGTTTTAGAGCTAGAAATAGCAAGTTAAAATAAGGCTAGTCCGTTATCAACTTGAAAAA
GTGGCACCGAGTCGGTGCTTTTTTAAGCTTGGCGTAACTAGATCTTGAGACAAATGGCAGTATTCATCCA
CAATTTTAAAAGAAAAGGGGGGATTGGGGGGTACAGTGCAGGGGAAAGAATAGTAGACATAATAGCAACA
GACATACAAACTAAAGAATTACAAAAACAAATTACAAAAATTCAAAATTTTCGGGTTTATTACAGGGACA
GCAGAGATCCACTTTGGCGCCGGCTCGAGGGGGCCCGGGTGCAAAGATGGATAAAGTTTTAAACAGAGAG
GAATCTTTGCAGCTAATGGACCTTCTAGGTCTTGAAAGGAGTGGGAATTGGCTCCGGTGCCCGTCAGTGG
GCAGAGCGCA
